Addgene plasmid #110082: pMEXC3GH (Hyg)
Purpose: (Empty Backbone) Analogous to pMINTC3GH but containing oriM for episomal replication in mycobacteria.
Depositing lab: Markus Seeger. Depositing organization: University of Zurich. Publication: A uniform cloning platform for mycobacterial genetics and protein production. Arnold FM, Hohl M, Remm S, Koliwer-Brandl H, Adenau S, Chusri S, Sander P, Hilbi H, Seeger MA. Sci Rep. 2018 Jun 22;8(1):9539. doi: 10.1038/s41598-018-27687-5. PubMed 29934571.
Backbone
  Vector backbone: pMEXC3GH
  Vector type: Bacterial Expression
  Tag / fusion protein: 3C cleavage site - GFP - His10 Tag (C terminal on backbone)
Growth in bacteria
  Bacterial resistance: Chloramphenicol and Hygromycin
  Growth temperature: 37°C
  Growth strain: ccdB Survival
  Copy number: High Copy
Gene/Insert
  Gene/Insert name: None
  Tag / fusion protein: 3C cleavage site - GFP - His10 Tag (C terminal on backbone)
Terms and licenses: Academic/Nonprofit Terms; Industry Terms: Not Available to Industry
How to cite: pMEXC3GH (Hyg) was a gift from Markus Seeger (Addgene plasmid # 110082 ; http://n2t.net/addgene:110082 ; RRID:Addgene_110082)
