[The description below was written by a language model from this plasmid's Addgene catalogue record and pLannotate feature annotations shown in this document.]
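Description:
pMEXC3GH (Hyg) is an empty bacterial expression backbone from a uniform cloning platform for mycobacterial genetics and protein production. It is the episomal counterpart of the pMINTC3GH vector: according to the catalogue entry it carries oriM, which supports autonomous replication in mycobacteria. The automated annotation of the 9,460 nt sequence does not label oriM itself. In E. coli the plasmid replicates from a high-copy ColE1/pUC-type origin. Selection relies on a hygromycin phosphotransferase gene, which serves as the backbone marker, together with chloramphenicol resistance.

The chloramphenicol acetyltransferase gene sits next to a ccdB toxin gene in a counterselection cassette that occupies the cloning site, which is why the empty vector is maintained in a ccdB-tolerant strain. Replacing the cassette with an open reading frame would remove both ccdB and CmR, so correct clones can be recovered in ordinary strains, although the record does not describe the cloning method. Immediately downstream lies a folding reporter GFP coding sequence. Per the catalogue, an inserted gene is fused at its C terminus to a 3C protease cleavage site, GFP and a His10 tag, allowing fluorescence monitoring of expression, affinity purification and subsequent tag removal.

A tetR repressor gene and short tet operator matches upstream of the cassette suggest tetracycline-regulated expression, but the promoter is not explicitly named in the record. An rrnB T1 terminator is also present. Many other hits (short att sites, SV40 NLS, KanR, bla, RSF ori and phage L5 fragments) are brief partial matches, probably backbone remnants or annotation artefacts rather than functional elements.
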