Features (pLannotate 1.2.2; 25 found; start..end, strand, type, name):
    139..158     +  promoter       tight TRE promoter (fragment): Tet-responsive promoter PTight, consisting of seven tet operator sequences followed by the minimal CMV promoter
    165..182     +  promoter       tight TRE promoter (fragment): Tet-responsive promoter PTight, consisting of seven tet operator sequences followed by the minimal CMV promoter
    280..300     -  protein_bind   attB2: mutant version of attB; core recombination site for the Gateway® BP reaction BP Clonase™
    383..685     -  CDS            ccdB: CCDB_ECOLI - Also known as G, letB, letD. Experimental evidence at protein level: Swiss-Prot protein existence level 1. Toxic component of a type II toxin-antitoxin (TA) system, functioning in plasmid maintainence. Responsible for the post- segregational killing (PSK) of plasmid-free cells, also referred to as a plasmid addiction system. Half-life of over 2 hours. Cell killing by CcdB is accompanied by filamentation, defects in chromosome and plasmid segregation, defects in cell division, formation of anucleate cells, decreased DNA synthesis and plasmid loss. Interferes with the activity of DN
    690..848     -  CDS            ccdA (fragment): CCDA_ECO57 - Also known as H, letA. Experimental evidence at protein level: Swiss-Prot protein existence level 1. Antitoxin component of a type II toxin-antitoxin (TA) system which inhibits the post-segregational killing (PSK) of plasmid-free cells, also referred to as a plasmid addiction system. Binds to and blocks the activity of CcdB; will also remove bound CcdB protein from the CcdB-GyrA complex by forming a CcdA-CcdB complex, a process termed rejuvenation. Functions as a transcriptional corepressor for the ccdAB operon, repression also requires CcdB (By similarity). From Escherichia coli
   1027..1686    -  CDS            CmR: chloramphenicol acetyltransferase; cat; confers resistance to chloramphenicol
   1687..1716    -  promoter       cat promoter (fragment): promoter of the E. coli cat gene encoding chloramphenicol acetyltransferase
   1740..1770    -  promoter       lac UV5 promoter: E. coli lac promoter with an "up" mutation
   1795..1919    -  protein_bind   attR1: mutant version of attR; recombination site for the Gateway® LR reaction LR Clonase™
   1938..1958    -  CDS            SV40 NLS: nuclear localization signal of SV40 (simian virus 40) large T antigen
   1962..1982    -  CDS            SV40 NLS: nuclear localization signal of SV40 (simian virus 40) large T antigen
   2039..2749    +  CDS            Folding Reporter GFP: Folding Reporter GFP is a basic (constitutively fluorescent) green fluorescent protein published in 1999, derived from Aequorea victoria.
   3055..3643    -  rep_origin     ori: high-copy-number ColE1/pMB1/pBR322/pUC origin of replication
   3690..3833    -  CDS            TRA2_ECOLX (fragment): Protein predicted: Swiss-Prot protein existence level 4. Required for transposition of transposon Tn903. From Escherichia coli.
   3974..4009    -  CDS            KanR (fragment): aminoglycoside phosphotransferase; aph(3')-Ia; confers resistance to kanamycin
   4166..4246    -  CDS            bla(M) (fragment): β-lactamase lacking the signal sequence; bla(M); allows cytosolic expression of β-lactamase
   4358..5347    +  CDS            hyg: KHYB_STRHY - Experimental evidence at protein level: Swiss-Prot protein existence level 1. The aminoglycoside phosphotransferases achieve inactivation of their antibiotic substrates by phosphorylation. From Streptomyces hygroscopicus.
   5826..5930    +  CDS            32 (fragment): VG32_BPML5 - Protein predicted: Swiss-Prot protein existence level 4. From Mycobacterium phage L5 (Mycobacteriophage L5).
   7940..7986    -  terminator     rrnB T1 terminator: transcription terminator T1 from the E. coli rrnB gene
   8172..8237    +  rep_origin     RSF ori (fragment): Plasmids containing the RSF 1030 origin of replication can be propagated in E. coli cells that contain additional plasmids with compatible origins.
   8297..8317    +  protein_bind   attB4: mutant version of attB; core recombination site for the Gateway® BP reaction BP Clonase™
   8360..8389    -  misc_feature   MCS (fragment): pBluescript multiple cloning site
   8540..9160    -  CDS            tetR: TETR2_ECOLX - Experimental evidence at protein level: Swiss-Prot protein existence level 1. TetR is the repressor of the tetracycline resistance element; its N-terminal region forms a helix-turn-helix structure and binds DNA. Binding of tetracycline to TetR reduces the repressor affinity for the tetracycline resistance gene (tetA) promoter operator sites. From Escherichia coli.
   9324..9348    +  protein_bind   attB1: mutant version of attB; recombination site for the Gateway® BP reaction BP Clonase™
   9437..81      +  CDS            Y4104_STRCO (fragment) (across the origin): Protein inferred from homology: Swiss-Prot protein existence level 3. From Streptomyces coelicolor (strain ATCC BAA-471 / A3(2) / M145).
>Addgene plasmid #110082 | pMEXC3GH (Hyg) | addgene full sequence | sequence record 211279 | Addgene NGS Result
GGAGGCGGCACGATCCGCGACGTGATGATCGGCCGCATCCCCACGGTGCTGCGCAGTGAGCTCTACGCCA
TCCCGGCGTTGATCTGTGCGTTCGCACGCACAGGCCCGGTGTGAGAAGGGTCTCTGACGAGCGGGAGAAC
TCCCTATCAGTGATAGAGTTTGTCCTCCCTATCAGTGATAGATAGGCTCTGGGAGTACCCGTGTGTACGA
CCAGCACGGCATACATCATTTCGACGCCGAGAGATTCGCCGCCCGAAATGAGCACGATCCGCATGCACCC
AGCTTTCTTGTACAAAGTGGGCTCGAGGCATGCGAAGGAGATATACATATGAGTTGAAGAGCGACCTGCA
GACTGGCTGTGTATAAGGGAGCCTGACATTTATATTCCCCAGAACATCAGGTTAATGGCGTTTTTGATGT
CATTTTCGCGGTGGCTGAGATCAGCCACTTCTTCCCCGATAACGGAGACCGGCACACTGGCCATATCGGT
GGTCATCATGCGCCAGCTTTCATCCCCGATATGCACCACCGGGTAAAGTTCACGGGAGACTTTATCTGAC
AGCAGACGTGCACTGGCCAGGGGGATCACCATCCGTCGCCCGGGCGTGTCAATAATATCACTCTGTACAT
CCACAAACAGACGATAACGGCTCTCTCTTTTATAGGTGTAAACCTTAAACTGCATTTCACCAGCCCCTGT
TCTCGTCAGCAAAAGAGCCGTTCATTTCAATAAACCGGGCGACCTCAGCCATCCCTTCCTGATTTTCCGC
TTTCCAGCGTTCGGCACGCAGACGACGGGCTTCATTCTGCATGGTTGTGCTTACCAGACCGGAGATATTG
ACATCATATATGCCTTGAGCAACTGATAGCTGTCGCTGTCAACTGTCACTGTAATACGCTGCTTCATAGC
ATACCTCTTTTTGACATACTTCGGGTATACATATCAGTATATATTCTTATACCGCAAAAATCAGCGCGCA
AATACGCATACTGTTATCTGGCTTTTAGTAAGCCGGATCCACGCGTTTACGCCCCGCCCTGCCACTCATC
GCAGTACTGTTGTAATTCATTAAGCATTCTGCCGACATGGAAGCCATCACAAACGGCATGATGAACCTGA
ATCGCCAGCGGCATCAGCACCTTGTCGCCTTGCGTATAATATTTGCCCATGGTGAAAACGGGGGCGAAGA
AGTTGTCCATATTGGCCACGTTTAAATCAAAACTGGTGAAACTCACCCAGGGATTGGCTGAGACGAAAAA
CATATTCTCAATAAACCCTTTAGGGAAATAGGCCAGGTTTTCACCGTAACACGCCACATCTTGCGAATAT
ATGTGTAGAAACTGCCGGAAATCGTCGTGGTATTCACTCCAGAGCGATGAAAACGTTTCAGTTTGCTCAT
GGAAAACGGTGTAACAAGGGTGAACACTATCCCATATCACCAGCTCACCGTCTTTCATTGCCATACGGAA
TTCCGGATGAGCATTCATCAGGCGGGCAAGAATGTGAATAAAGGCCGGATAAAACTTGTGCTTATTTTTC
TTTACGGTCTTTAAAAAGGCCGTAATATCCAGCTGAACGGTCTGGTTATAGGTACATTGAGCAACTGACT
GAAATGCCTCAAAATGTTCTTTACGATGCCATTGGGATATATCAACGGTGGTATATCCAGTGATTTTTTT
CTCCATTTTAGCTTCCTTAGCTCCTGAAAATCTCGACGGATCCTAACTCAAAATCCACACATTATACGAG
CCGGAAGCATAAAGTGTAAAGCCTGGGGTGCCTAATGCGGCCGCCATAGTGACTGGATATGTTGTGTTTT
ACAGTATTATGTAGTCTGTTTTTTATGCAAAATCTAATTTAATATATTGATATTTATATCATTTTACGTT
TCTCGTTCAGCTTTTTTGTACAAACTTGTGATATCGAATTCGCTAGCTACCTTTCTCTTCTTTTTTGGAT
CTACCTTTCTCTTCTTTTTTGGGGATCCACTAGTTCAGCTCTTCTGCATTAGAAGTTTTGTTTCAAGGTC
CACAATTCAGCAAAGGAGAAGAACTTTTCACTGGAGTTGTCCCAATTCTTGTTGAATTAGATGGTGATGT
TAATGGGCACAAATTTTCTGTCAGTGGAGAGGGTGAAGGTGATGCTACATACGGAAAACTCACCCTTAAA
TTTATTTGCACTACTGGAAAACTACCTGTTCCTTGGCCAACACTTGTCACTACTCTGACCTATGGTGTTC
AATGCTTTTCCCGTTATCCGGATCACATGAAACGGCATGACTTTTTCAAGAGTGCCATGCCCGAAGGTTA
TGTACAGGAACGCACTATATCTTTCAAAGATGACGGGAACTACAAGACGCGTGCTGAAGTCAAGTTTGAA
GGTGATACCCTTGTTAATCGTATCGAGTTAAAGGGTATTGATTTTAAAGAAGATGGAAACATTCTCGGAC
ACAAACTAGAGTACAACTATAACTCACACAATGTATACATCACGGCAGACAAACAAAAGAATGGAATCAA
AGCTAACTTCAAAATTCGCCACAACATTGAAGATGGTTCCGTTCAACTAGCAGACCATTATCAACAAAAT
ACTCCAATTGGCGATGGCCCTGTCCTTTTACCAGACAACCATTACCTGTCGACACAATCTGCCCTTTCGA
AAGATCCCAACGAAAAGCGTGACCACATGGTCCTTCTTGAGTTTGTAACTGCTGCTGGGATTACACATGG
CATGGATGAGCTCTACAAAACTAGTCATCATCATCACCATCATCATCACCATCATTAATTATACATAGTT
GCTTAAGCTGCAGGGGACCCTAGAGGTCCCCTTTTTTATTTTAAAAATTTTTTATAACCGGTAAGAAGTC
CAACACGCCGCTCCTCCCCGATGTTGCGTAGCCGCTTCAAGCTTAAGCAACGGCCCCAGTGAGTAGCGAC
TTTGGATCCGGTACCCGCAACGGTCAACCAGCGTCTACGCGTTTCACTGGCCGACATGTGAGCAAAAGGC
CAGCAAAAGGCCAGGAACCGTAAAAAGGCCGCGTTGCTGGCGTTTTTCCATAGGCTCCGCCCCCCTGACG
AGCATCACAAAAATCGACGCTCAAGTCAGAGGTGGCGAAACCCGACAGGACTATAAAGATACCAGGCGTT
TCCCCCTGGAAGCTCCCTCGTGCGCTCTCCTGTTCCGACCCTGCCGCTTACCGGATACCTGTCCGCCTTT
CTCCCCTCGGGAAGCGTGGCGCTTTCTCATAGCTCACGCTGTAGGTATCTCAGTTCGGTGTAGGTCGTTC
GCTCCAAGCTGGGCTGTGTGCACGAACCCCCCGTTCAGCCCGACCGCTGCGCCTTATCCGGTAACTATCG
TCTTGAGTCCAACCCGGTAAGACACGACTTATCGCCACTGGCAGCAGCCACTGGTAACAGGATTAGCAGA
GCGAGGTATGTAGGCGGTGCTACAGAGTTCTTGAAGTGGTGGCCTAACTACGGCTACACTAGAAGGACAG
TATTTGGTATCTGCGCTCTGCTGAAGCCAGTTACCTTCGGAAAAAGAGTTGGTAGCTCTTGATCCGGCAA
ACAAACCACCGCTGGTAGCGGTGGTTTTTTTGTTTGCAAGCAGCAGATTACGCGCAGAAAAAAAGGATCT
CAAGAAGATCCTTTGATCTTTTCTACGGGGTCTGACGCTCATGGAACTAGTGAGGTCTGCCTCGTGAAGA
AGGTGTTGCTGACTCATACCAGGCCTGAATCGCCCCATCATCCAGCCAGAAAGTGAGGGAGCCACGGTTG
GTGAGAGCTTTGTTGTAGGTGGACCAGTTGGTGATTTTGAACTTTTGCTTTGCCACGGAACGGTCTGCGT
TGTCGGGAAGATGCGTGATCTGATCCTTCAACTCAGCAAAAGTTCGATTTATTCAACAAAGCCGCCGTCC
CGTCAAGTCAGCGTAATGCTCTGCCAGTGTTACAACCAATTAACCAATTCTGATTAGAAAAACTCATCGA
GCATCAAATGAAACTGCAAGTATTCTAGAGGTCTGACGCTCAGTGGAACGAAAACTCACGTTAAGGGATT
TTGGTCATGAGATTATCAAAAAGGATCTTCACCTAGATCCTTTTAAATTAAAAATGAAGTTTTAAATCAA
TCTAAAGTATATATGAGTAAACTTGGTCTGACAGTTACCAATGCTTAATCAGTGAGGCACCTATCTCAGC
GATCTGTCTATTTCGTTCATCCATAGTTGCCTGACTCCCCGACGTGGCCGACCAGCCCGTCATCGTCAAC
GCCTGATCCGCGGTGCGGACAGGCCGTGTCGCGACCGGCCGTGCGGAATTAAGCCGGCCCGTACCCTGTG
AATAGAGGTCCGCTGTGACACAAGAATCCCTGTTACTTCTCGACCGTATTGATTCGGATGATTCCTACGC
GAGCCTGCGGAACGACCAGGAATTCTGGGAGCCGCTGGCCCGCCGAGCCCTGGAGGAGCTCGGGCTGCCG
GTGCCGCCGGTGCTGCGGGTGCCCGGCGAGAGCACCAACCCCGTACTGGTCGGCGAGCCCGGCCCGGTGA
TCAAGCTGTTCGGCGAGCACTGGTGCGGTCCGGAGAGCCTCGCGTCGGAGTCGGAGGCGTACGCGGTCCT
GGCGGACGCCCCGGTGCCGGTGCCCCGCCTCCTCGGCCGCGGCGAGCTGCGGCCCGGCACCGGAGCCTGG
CCGTGGCCCTACCTGGTGATGAGCCGGATGACCGGCACCACCTGGCGGTCCGCGATGGACGGCACGACCG
ACCGGAACGCGCTGCTCGCCCTGGCCCGCGAACTCGGCCGGGTGCTCGGCCGGCTGCACAGGGTGCCGCT
GACCGGGAACACCGTGCTCACCCCCCATTCCGAGGTCTTCCCGGAACTGCTGCGGGAACGCCGCGCGGCG
ACCGTCGAGGACCACCGCGGGTGGGGCTACCTCTCGCCCCGGCTGCTGGACCGCCTGGAGGACTGGCTGC
CGGACGTGGACACGCTGCTGGCCGGCCGCGAACCCCGGTTCGTCCACGGCGACCTGCACGGGACCAACAT
CTTCGTGGACCTGGCCGCGACCGAGGTCACCGGGATCGTCGACTTCACCGACGTCTATGCGGGAGACTCC
CGCTACAGCCTGGTGCAACTGCATCTCAACGCCTTCCGGGGCGACCGCGAGATCCTGGCCGCGCTGCTCG
ACGGGGCGCAGTGGAAGCGGACCGAGGACTTCGCCCGCGAACTGCTCGCCTTCACCTTCCTGCACGACTT
CGAGGTGTTCGAGGAGACCCCGCTGGATCTCTCCGGCTTCACCGATCCGGAGGAACTGGCGCAGTTCCTC
TGGGGGCCGCCGGACACCGCCCCCGGCCCCCGGCGGCCGCCGGGCGGAGCCCCGCCCGGCGGCCCGGGAG
CCCCGGGCCCGCGCCGAAGCCCGCTGCTGCGAGCCCGGAGCGGGCCGGCCGACGGCGGTGCGGGCCCGGC
GGCGGACGCTCAGCAGCGGCGGGCGTGAAAGGCCCTGGCATCCTCGATCATCTCCTCCAGGGTGGGTCGG
CCGGGCTTCCATCCCAGCTCGGCAAGGATCAACGAGGACAGTCGCACGACGAAGTTCTTCTGGATCGCGC
CCGTGCTGGAAGCACTCAACCTCGAAGCGTGTGGTTGCGGAGCCATCTAGCAACCACACGACCATGGTAC
TCCCGTTGAATATGGCTCATAACACCCCTTGTATTACTGTTTATGTAAGCAGACAGTTTTATTGTTCATG
ATGATATATTTTTATCTTGTGCAATGTAACATCAGAGATTTTGAGACACAACGTGGCTTTCCCCCCCCCC
GACGTCAGGTGGCTAGCTGGCGGGAACGGCAATGCTCCTGGCGGCGGCGGGGCTGGTGCCCAGGTCTCCG
CACAGAGCGGCGGTGCTGGCGCTCGCGGCCAGGCGTGGTTCTTCGCGTACTGACAAGAAACCCCCCTCTT
TAGGACTCAGTGTCCTTGGGAGGGGGGCTTTTTGCGTTTCAGGAGGTCTTGGCCAGGCATGCCACGGATG
CCACCACAGGCACTACAACGGAGTTCGCCACGTACATCACCACAACCACCGATTCTGGCGGTGAGCTCCC
CGATATTCAGCGGAAATGGCTTGGTATCGACCAAGATTCGTAGAACCCCGTCTCGTCTGGCTGGTATTCA
AAACGGGCGCAACGAAACACGCAACGAGACAGGCATGGCCCAAACCAGAAAACTAGCGTCTACCAGGACT
TTTACCTGTCCGACCCGTTGCAACGGAACCCCCCACGGAACCCCCGCGACACCCGCTCCCCAATTGCGTT
AGAACAGCGGTGGATTGTCGGCTTCGTTGTGGGCCTTTTGAGCCGCTTCCTGTTCTGCCGCACGCTCTTT
CCTCGCCCGATAGCCGAGTCGCTTAACGGTGTCCAGATGCAGCCCGAAATGTTTGGCCGTTTGCGGCCAA
GAGTGGCCCTCGTCGTCGTGATAGGCGCGGATGCGTTCGCGGCGTGCAGCCTGCTCGGCGAGCCACTCGC
TGCGTTCCTGCGCCACGAGCCGGACGACGTGGCGTTCGGATAGTCCGGTGATTCGAGCGCCTTCGGCGGC
GGTCACGCGCCGCTTTTTGCGGACAGTCGGCTGCCGGTTGTAGCCGTCGCTGTAGCCGTCGCTCATAGCA
ATGCCTCCATGCATGGCTGACGCGGACTTTGCGCGCCGCGCAACTGTGCTCGCCGCCGTGCGCGCTGCTG
CGCCCTTCCGCGAGATGGCCGACTGGCGCGCACTGAGTGTGGCCTCGTAGACCACGATCCCGTCCGCCCA
AATGCGCGACTTGGTTGTGATCCAACGCCAAATGCTGTTGGCGATGGCGCGGACCTCGCTGTCCGGTAGC
GGTCCGGGACACACGTCGTTGCACGGAAATTCGGCGTTTCGCGCGTGGCACTCGGCATAGATCGCGCGGC
CGAGTCCGTCCACGTTCCGGGTCGGCAGGTAGATCCGCATGAGGGCGGGACGATAGGCCCACAACCTGAC
GGAATCGAACAGTGCGCAATTCCGCCCTAGCGGCGTCGGAGCCGCTTTGTACGTGGTCTGCTGACGCCAG
CGCGGCGGTGGCATGTTCGCGCCGAGCTCGGCCTCGATGTGGCTGAGTGTGTAGAGATCTGAGTGGAGCC
ATTCCGTTTCCCAGGCGATGTGGCCGGGGTTTTTGGTCATGAGGCCTGAGTAACTGCGGTCGCCATCGAC
GGCGCGCCGAAGGCCTTCGGCGCACGCCGCCATGTATGCGAGCGGCTTACGCCGCGCGTATTCGGTGCGT
GGAACAGGGGCGTTGAGTGCCCACACTGCGTGTGCGTGGCCGTTGGCGCGATTGCCCACGATCGCGTTGG
GCAGCGGATGGGACCCCCGGGCGCTGAGCGCTCGGAGCGCTGCGTCTGGATGGTCTACGTCCACGACCAG
CAGGTTTGCCAGCGCTGTTGGGTTCGCCTCGATGTACCGGCGGCCTAGGGCCGACGCGCGGCTTTGGCGG
TAGATCCCCTCGAGCAGATCGTCGCTTGCCAGCGGCCAGTACGGCAGCCAGAGCTGCTCAAATTCGTCGG
CGACGTGGCTCACGCTTGGTAGTAGACCACGATTAATCACCGGTGTATGGTCCGACACGAGCTCCAAGTC
AGATATTTCGCTGAGGGGCCACCCCACAACTGCACACTCCCCCGCTCTCCCGTCGAGCCCTGGTGGTGGA
ACACCAGCGACAGCCGAGCACCCCCAACCACCTGTACCAACCAGGAGGAACACATGCGTCGTTTCGAGGA
CGTTTCCGGGCCGCTGAGAGCCGCTGTGGCGGCCGTACACGCCGCCTTAGACCCGTTAGACCCCCTGCCG
CCTGAATGCGCGGGTACGAGCCACACAGCGCCCGAACTTACGGAGCTGGTGGGCTCACTCTAGATCACGG
CTCTAGCTGATCACCGCGGCCATGATGGCATAAAACGAAAGGCCCAGTCTTTCGACTGAGCCTTTCGTTT
TATTTGATGCCTGGCAGTCGATCGTACGCTAGTTAACTACGTCGACATCGATTTAATTAATATGCATCAA
TTGATTTAAATACTAGTGTTAACTATTTAATTGGGGACCCTAGAGGTCCCCTTTTTTATTTTAAAAATTT
TTTCAAGGGGACCTCTAGGGTCCCCAGCTGGCTAGCGAGTCATGAGGTCACCATGTTCTTTCCTGCGTTA
TCCCCTGATTCTGTGGATAACCGTATTACCGCCTTTGAGTGAGCTGATACCAGCGGATAACAATTTCACA
CAGGAAACAGCTATGACCATGATTACGCCAAGCTATCAACTTTGTATAGAAAAGTTGCATGACCAACTTC
GATAACGTTCTCGGCTCGATGATCCCCGGGGGCCCCCCCTCGAGGTCGACGGTATCGATTTAATTAATAT
GCATCAATTGATTTAAATACTAGTGTTAACTATTTAATTGGGGACCCTAGAGGTCCCCTTTTTTATTTTA
AAAATTTTTTCAAGGGGACCTCTAGGGTCCCCAGCTGGCTAGCGAGTCATGAGGTCACCATGGTCATTAG
GAGCCGCTCTCGCACTTCAGCTGCTTCTCCAAGCCGCAGATGATCAGCTCCAGGCCGAACAAGAAGGCCG
GCTCGGCGCCCTGGTGGTCGAACAGCTCGATGGCCTGGCGCAGCAACGGCGGCATGCTGTCGGTGGTCGG
GGTCTCGCGCTCCTCCTTGGCGACCTGGTGCTCCTGGTCCTCCAACACGCAGCCCAGGGTGAAGTGGCCC
ACGGCCGACAGGGCGTACAACGCGTTCTCCAGCGAGAAGCCCTGCTGGCACAGGAAGGCCAACTGGTTCT
CCAGGGTCTCGTACTGCTTCTCGGTCGGCCGGGTGCCCAGGTGCACCTTGGCGCCGTCGCGGTGGCTCAG
CAAGGCGCAGCGGAAGCTCTTGGCGTTGTTGCGCAGGAAGTCCTGCCAGCTCTCGCCCTCCAGCGGGCAG
AAGTGGGTGTGGTGGCGGTCCAACATCTCGATGGCCAGGGCGTCGAGCAGGGCCCGCTTGTTCTTGACGT
GCCAGTACAGGGTCGGCTGCTCGACGCCCAGCTTCTGGGCCAGCTTGCGGGTGGTCAGGCCCTCGATGCC
GACCTCGTTCAGCAGCTCCAGGGCGGAGTTGATGACCTTGGACTTGTCCAGGCGGGACATTGCGAAGTGA
TTCCTCCTGATGGTACCGGATCCGTGGCAGGAGGGTCGCCTGCGTCGGCAACTCGCCCAGGCTACACGAG
AGCCCTCGACTGCGAAAATGCCGACCAGGCACCACCGCACTCCAGGCTTAACCCGGTGCGACGATCCAAT
ATTACGAGATCTGACAAGTTTGTACAAAAAAGCAGGCTACCAGGCCTAGATCTGGGGACCCTAGAGGTCC
CCTTTTTTATTTTAAAAATTTTTTCACGTGCCAGCCGATTGGACTAGAAATATTGGATCGTCGGCACCGT
CACGGCCGTG
